>Addgene plasmid #76084 | ALPK1 gRNA (BRDN0001146875) | addgene full sequence | sequence record 185152 | Addgene Assembled Sequence
CCCGGGTGCAAAGATGGATAAAGTTTTAAACAGAGAGGAATCTTTGCAGCTAATGGACCTTCTAGGTCTT
GAAAGGAGTGGGAATTGGCTCCGGTGCCCGTCAGTGGGCAGAGCGCACATCGCCCACAGTCCCCGAGAAG
TTGGGGGGAGGGGTCGGCAATTGATCCGGTGCCTAGAGAAGGTGGCGCGGGGTAAACTGGGAAAGTGATG
TCGTGTACTGGCTCCGCCTTTTTCCCGAGGGTGGGGGAGAACCGTATATAAGTGCAGTAGTCGCCGTGAA
CGTTCTTTTTCGCAACGGGTTTGCCGCCAGAACACAGGTAAGTGCCGTGTGTGGTTCCCGCGGGCCTGGC
CTCTTTACGGGTTATGGCCCTTGCGTGCCTTGAATTACTTCCACCTGGCTGCAGTACGTGATTCTTGATC
CCGAGCTTCGGGTTGGAAGTGGGTGGGAGAGTTCGAGGCCTTGCGCTTAAGGAGCCCCTTCGCCTCGTGC
TTGAGTTGAGGCCTGGCCTGGGCGCTGGGGCCGCCGCGTGCGAATCTGGTGGCACCTTCGCGCCTGTCTC
GCTGCTTTCGATAAGTCTCTAGCCATTTAAAATTTTTGATGACCTGCTGCGACGCTTTTTTTCTGGCAAG
ATAGTCTTGTAAATGCGGGCCAAGATCTGCACACTGGTATTTCGGTTTTTGGGGCCGCGGGCGGCGACGG
GGCCCGTGCGTCCCAGCGCACATGTTCGGCGAGGCGGGGCCTGCGAGCGCGGCCACCGAGAATCGGACGG
GGGTAGTCTCAAGCTGGCCGGCCTGCTCTGGTGCCTGGCCTCGCGCCGCCGTGTATCGCCCCGCCCTGGG
CGGCAAGGCTGGCCCGGTCGGCACCAGTTGCGTGAGCGGAAAGATGGCCGCTTCCCGGCCCTGCTGCAGG
GAGCTCAAAATGGAGGACGCGGCGCTCGGGAGAGCGGGCGGGTGAGTCACCCACACAAAGGAAAAGGGCC
TTTCCGTCCTCAGCCGTCGCTTCATGTGACTCCACGGAGTACCGGGCGCCGTCCAGGCACCTCGATTAGT
TCTCGAGCTTTTGGAGTACGTCGTCTTTAGGTTGGGGGGAGGGGTTTTATGCGATGGAGTTTCCCCACAC
TGAGTGGGTGGAGACTGAAGTTAGGCCAGCTTGGCACTTGATGTAATTCTCCTTGGAATTTGCCCTTTTT
GAGTTTGGATCTTGGTTCATTCTCAAGCCTCAGACAGTGGTTCAAAGTTTTTTTCTTCCATTTCAGGTGT
CGTGACGTACGGCCACCATGACCGAGTACAAGCCCACGGTGCGCCTCGCCACCCGCGACGACGTCCCCAG
GGCCGTACGCACCCTCGCCGCCGCGTTCGCCGACTACCCCGCCACGCGCCACACCGTCGATCCGGACCGC
CACATCGAGCGGGTCACCGAGCTGCAAGAACTCTTCCTCACGCGCGTCGGGCTCGACATCGGCAAGGTGT
GGGTCGCGGACGACGGCGCCGCCGTGGCGGTCTGGACCACGCCGGAGAGCGTCGAAGCGGGGGCGGTGTT
CGCCGAGATCGGCCCGCGCATGGCCGAGTTGAGCGGTTCCCGGCTGGCCGCGCAGCAACAGATGGAAGGC
CTCCTGGCGCCGCACCGGCCCAAGGAGCCCGCGTGGTTCCTGGCCACCGTCGGAGTCTCGCCCGACCACC
AGGGCAAGGGTCTGGGCAGCGCCGTCGTGCTCCCCGGAGTGGAGGCGGCCGAGCGCGCCGGGGTGCCCGC
CTTCCTGGAGACCTCCGCGCCCCGCAACCTCCCCTTCTACGAGCGGCTCGGCTTCACCGTCACCGCCGAC
GTCGAGGTGCCCGAAGGACCGCGCACCTGGTGCATGACCCGCAAGCCCGGTGCCTGAACGCGTTAAGTCG
ACAATCAACCTCTGGATTACAAAATTTGTGAAAGATTGACTGGTATTCTTAACTATGTTGCTCCTTTTAC
GCTATGTGGATACGCTGCTTTAATGCCTTTGTATCATGCTATTGCTTCCCGTATGGCTTTCATTTTCTCC
TCCTTGTATAAATCCTGGTTGCTGTCTCTTTATGAGGAGTTGTGGCCCGTTGTCAGGCAACGTGGCGTGG
TGTGCACTGTGTTTGCTGACGCAACCCCCACTGGTTGGGGCATTGCCACCACCTGTCAGCTCCTTTCCGG
GACTTTCGCTTTCCCCCTCCCTATTGCCACGGCGGAACTCATCGCCGCCTGCCTTGCCCGCTGCTGGACA
GGGGCTCGGCTGTTGGGCACTGACAATTCCGTGGTGTTGTCGGGGAAATCATCGTCCTTTCCTTGGCTGC
TCGCCTGTGTTGCCACCTGGATTCTGCGCGGGACGTCCTTCTGCTACGTCCCTTCGGCCCTCAATCCAGC
GGACCTTCCTTCCCGCGGCCTGCTGCCGGCTCTGCGGCCTCTTCCGCGTCTTCGCCTTCGCCCTCAGACG
AGTCGGATCTCCCTTTGGGCCGCCTCCCCGCGTCGACTTTAAGACCAATGACTTACAAGGCAGCTGTAGA
TCTTAGCCACTTTTTAAAAGAAAAGGGGGGACTGGAAGGGCTAATTCACTCCCAACGAAGACAAGATCTG
CTTTTTGCTTGTACTGGGTCTCTCTGGTTAGACCAGATCTGAGCCTGGGAGCTCTCTGGCTAACTAGGGA
ACCCACTGCTTAAGCCTCAATAAAGCTTGCCTTGAGTGCTTCAAGTAGTGTGTGCCCGTCTGTTGTGTGA
CTCTGGTAACTAGAGATCCCTCAGACCCTTTTAGTCAGTGTGGAAAATCTCTAGCAGTACGTATAGTAGT
TCATGTCATCTTATTATTCAGTATTTATAACTTGCAAAGAAATGAATATCAGAGAGTGAGAGGAACTTGT
TTATTGCAGCTTATAATGGTTACAAATAAAGCAATAGCATCACAAATTTCACAAATAAAGCATTTTTTTC
ACTGCATTCTAGTTGTGGTTTGTCCAAACTCATCAATGTATCTTATCATGTCTGGCTCTAGCTATCCCGC
CCCTAACTCCGCCCATCCCGCCCCTAACTCCGCCCAGTTCCGCCCATTCTCCGCCCCATGGCTGACTAAT
TTTTTTTATTTATGCAGAGGCCGAGGCCGCCTCGGCCTCTGAGCTATTCCAGAAGTAGTGAGGAGGCTTT
TTTGGAGGCCTAGGGACGTACCCAATTCGCCCTATAGTGAGTCGTATTACGCGCGCTCACTGGCCGTCGT
TTTACAACGTCGTGACTGGGAAAACCCTGGCGTTACCCAACTTAATCGCCTTGCAGCACATCCCCCTTTC
GCCAGCTGGCGTAATAGCGAAGAGGCCCGCACCGATCGCCCTTCCCAACAGTTGCGCAGCCTGAATGGCG
AATGGG
[124 nt withheld, positions 3367-3490]
C
[91 nt withheld, positions 3492-3582]
A
[49 nt withheld, positions 3584-3632]
CCTTTGACGTTGGAGTCCACGTTCTTT
[37 nt withheld, positions 3660-3696]
ACCCTATCTCGGTCTATTCTTTTGATTTATAAGGGATTTTGCCGATTTCGGCCTATTGGTTAAAAAATGA
GCTGATTTAACAAAAATTTAACGCGAATTTTAACAAAATATTAACGCTTACAATTTAGGTGGCACTTTTC
GGGGAAATGTGCGCGGAACCCCTATTTGTTTATTTTTCTAAATACATTCAAATATGTATCCGCTCATGAG
ACAATAACCCTGATAAATGCTTCAATAATATTGAAAAAGGAAGAGTATGAGTATTCAACATTTCCGTGTC
GCCCTTATTCCCTTTTTTGCGGCATTTTGCCTTCCTGTTTTTGCTCACCCAGAAACGCTGGTGAAAGTAA
AAGATGCTGAAGATCAGTTGGGTGCACGAGTGGGTTACATCGAACTGGATCTCAACAGCGGTAAGATCCT
TGAGAGTTTTCGCCCCGAAGAACGTTTTCCAATGATGAGCACTTTTAAAGTTCTGCTATGTGGCGCGGTA
TTATCCCGTATTGACGCCGGGCAAGAGCAACTCGGTCGCCGCATACACTATTCTCAGAATGACTTGGTTG
AGTACTCACCAGTCACAGAAAAGCATCTTACGGATGGCATGACAGTAAGAGAATTATGCAGTGCTGCCAT
AACCATGAGTGATAACACTGCGGCCAACTTACTTCTGACAACGATCGGAGGACCGAAGGAGCTAACCGCT
TTTTTGCACAACATGGGGGATCATGTAACTCGCCTTGATCGTTGGGAACCGGAGCTGAATGAAGCCATAC
CAAACGACGAGCGTGACACCACGATGCCTGTAGCAATGGCAACAACGTTGCGCAAACTATTAACTGGCGA
ACTACTTACTCTAGCTTCCCGGCAACAATTAATAGACTGGATGGAGGCGGATAAAGTTGCAGGACCACTT
CTGCGCTCGGCCCTTCCGGCTGGCTGGTTTATTGCTGATAAATCTGGAGCCGGTGAGCGTGGGTCTCGCG
GTATCATTGCAGCACTGGGGCCAGATGGTAAGCCCTCCCGTATCGTAGTTATCTACACGACGGGGAGTCA
GGCAACTATGGATGAACGAAATAGACAGATCGCTGAGATAGGTGCCTCACTGATTAAGCATTGGTAACTG
TCAGACCAAGTTTACTCATATATACTTTAGATTGATTTAAAACTTCATTTTTAATTTAAAAGGATCTAGG
TGAAGATCCTTTTTGATAATCTCATGACCAAAATCCCTTAACGTGAGTTTTCGTTCCACTGAGCGTCAGA
CCCCGTAGAAAAGATCAAAGGATCTTCTTGAGATCCTTTTTTTCTGCGCGTAATCTGCTGCTTGCAAACA
AAAAAACCACCGCTACCAGCGGTGGTTTGTTTGCCGGATCAAGAGCTACCAACTCTTTTTCCGAAGGTAA
CTGGCTTCAGCAGAGCGCAGATACCAAATACTGTTCTTCTAGTGTAGCCGTAGTTAGGCCACCACTTCAA
GAACTCTGTAGCACCGCCTACATACCTCGCTCTGCTAATCCTGTTACCAGTGGCTGCTGCCAGTGGCGAT
AAGTCGTGTCTTACCGGGTTGGACTCAAGACGATAGTTACCGGATAAGGCGCAGCGGTCGGGCTGAACGG
GGGGTTCGTGCACACAGCCCAGCTTGGAGCGAACGACCTACACCGAACTGAGATACCTACAGCGTGAGCT
ATGAGAAAGCGCCACGCTTCCCGAAGGGAGAAAGGCGGACAGGTATCCGGTAAGCGGCAGGGTCGGAACA
GGAGAGCGCACGAGGGAGCTTCCAGGGGGAAACGCCTGGTATCTTTATAGTCCTGTCGGGTTTCGCCACC
TCTGACTTGAGCGTCGATTTTTGTGATGCTCGTCAGGGGGGCGGAGCCTATGGAAAAACGCCAGCAACGC
GGCCTTTTTACGGTTCCTGGCCTTTTGCTGGCCTTTTGCTCACATGTTCTTTCCTGCGTTATCCCCTGAT
TCTGTGGATAACCGTATTACCGCCTTTGAGTGAGCTGATACCGCTCGCCGCAGCCGAACGACCGAGCGCA
GCGAGTCAGTGAGCGAGGAAGCGGAAGAGCGCCCAATACGCAAACCGCCTCTCCCCGCGCGTTGGCCGAT
TCATTAATGCAGCTGGCACGACAGGTTTCCCGACTGGAAAGCGGGCAGTGAGCGCAACGCAATTAATGTG
AGTTAGCTCACTCATTAGGCACCCCAGGCTTTACACTTTATGCTTCCGGCTCGTATGTTGTGTGGAATTG
TGAGCGGATAACAATTTCACACAGGAAACAGCTATGACCATGATTACGCCAAGCGCGCAATTAACCCTCA
CTAAAGGGAACAAAAGCTGGAGCTGCAAGCTTAATGTAGTCTTATGCAATACTCTTGTAGTCTTGCAACA
TGGTAACGATGAGTTAGCAACATGCCTTACAAGGAGAGAAAAAGCACCGTGCATGCCGATTGGTGGAAGT
AAGGTGGTACGATCGTGCCTTATTAGGAAGGCAACAGACGGGTCTGACATGGATTGGACGAACCACTGAA
TTGCCGCATTGCAGAGATATTGTATTTAAGTGCCTAGCTCGATACATAAACGGGTCTCTCTGGTTAGACC
AGATCTGAGCCTGGGAGCTCTCTGGCTAACTAGGGAACCCACTGCTTAAGCCTCAATAAAGCTTGCCTTG
AGTGCTTCAAGTAGTGTGTGCCCGTCTGTTGTGTGACTCTGGTAACTAGAGATCCCTCAGACCCTTTTAG
TCAGTGTGGAAAATCTCTAGCAGTGGCGCCCGAACAGGGACTTGAAAGCGAAAGGGAAACCAGAGGAGCT
CTCTCGACGCAGGACTCGGCTTGCTGAAGCGCGCACGGCAAGAGGCGAGGGGCGGCGACTGGTGAGTACG
CCAAAAATTTTGACTAGCGGAGGCTAGAAGGAGAGAGATGGGTGCGAGAGCGTCAGTATTAAGCGGGGGA
GAATTAGATCGCGATGGGAAAAAATTCGGTTAAGGCCAGGGGGAAAGAAAAAATATAAATTAAAACATAT
AGTATGGGCAAGCAGGGAGCTAGAACGATTCGCAGTTAATCCTGGCCTGTTAGAAACATCAGAAGGCTGT
AGACAAATACTGGGACAGCTACAACCATCCCTTCAGACAGGATCAGAAGAACTTAGATCATTATATAATA
CAGTAGCAACCCTCTATTGTGTGCATCAAAGGATAGAGATAAAAGACACCAAGGAAGCTTTAGACAAGAT
AGAGGAAGAGCAAAACAAAAGTAAGACCACCGCACAGCAAGCGGCCGCTGATCTTCAGACCTGGAGGAGG
AGATATGAGGGACAATTGGAGAAGTGAATTATATAAATATAAAGTAGTAAAAATTGAACCATTAGGAGTA
GCACCCACCAAGGCAAAGAGAAGAGTGGTGCAGAGAGAAAAAAGAGCAGTGGGAATAGGAGCTTTGTTCC
TTGGGTTCTTGGGAGCAGCAGGAAGCACTATGGGCGCAGCGTCAATGACGCTGACGGTACAGGCCAGACA
ATTATTGTCTGGTATAGTGCAGCAGCAGAACAATTTGCTGAGGGCTATTGAGGCGCAACAGCATCTGTTG
CAACTCACAGTCTGGGGCATCAAGCAGCTCCAGGCAAGAATCCTGGCTGTGGAAAGATACCTAAAGGATC
AACAGCTCCTGGGGATTTGGGGTTGCTCTGGAAAACTCATTTGCACCACTGCTGTGCCTTGGAATGCTAG
TTGGAGTAATAAATCTCTGGAACAGATTTGGAATCACACGACCTGGATGGAGTGGGACAGAGAAATTAAC
AATTACACAAGCTTAATACACTCCTTAATTGAAGAATCGCAAAACCAGCAAGAAAAGAATGAACAAGAAT
TATTGGAATTAGATAAATGGGCAAGTTTGTGGAATTGGTTTAACATAACAAATTGGCTGTGGTATATAAA
ATTATTCATAATGATAGTAGGAGGCTTGGTAGGTTTAAGAATAGTTTTTGCTGTACTTTCTATAGTGAAT
AGAGTTAGGCAGGGATATTCACCATTATCGTTTCAGACCCACCTCCCAACCCCGAGGGGACCCAGAGAGG
GCCTATTTCCCATGATTCCTTCATATTTGCATATACGATACAAGGCTGTTAGAGAGATAATTAGAATTAA
TTTGACTGTAAACACAAAGATATTAGTACAAAATACGTGACGTAGAAAGTAATAATTTCTTGGGTAGTTT
GCAGTTTTAAAATTATGTTTTAAAATGGACTATCATATGCTTACCGTAACTTGAAAGTATTTCGATTTCT
TGGCTTTATATATCTTGTGGAAAGGACGAAACACCGTGCCAGTATACCTAGCGACGGTTTTAGAGCTAGA
AATAGCAAGTTAAAATAAGGCTAGTCCGTTATCAACTTGAAAAAGTGGCACCGAGTCGGTGCTTTTTTAA
GCTTGGCGTAACTAGATCTTGAGACAAATGGCAGTATTCATCCACAATTTTAAAAGAAAAGGGGGGATTG
GGGGGTACAGTGCAGGGGAAAGAATAGTAGACATAATAGCAACAGACATACAAACTAAAGAATTACAAAA
ACAAATTACAAAAATTCAAAATTTTCGGGTTTATTACAGGGACAGCAGAGATCCACTTTGGCGCCGGCTC
GAGGGGG
Features (pLannotate 1.2.2; 29 found; start..end, strand, type, name):
     14..80      +  CDS            small t antigen (fragment): SV40 (simian virus 40) small t antigen
    106..317     +  promoter       EF-1α core promoter: core promoter for human elongation factor EF-1α
    318..1256    +  intron         EF-1α intron A: intron upstream of the start codon of human EF-1α
   1278..1877    +  CDS            PuroR (fragment): puromycin N-acetyltransferase; pac from Streptomyces; confers resistance to puromycin
   1893..2481    +  misc_feature   WPRE: woodchuck hepatitis virus posttranscriptional regulatory element
   2532..2551    +  misc_feature   cPPT/CTS (fragment): central polypurine tract and central termination sequence of HIV-1
   2553..2786    +  LTR            3' LTR (ΔU3): self-inactivating 3' long terminal repeat (LTR) from HIV-1
   2864..2985    +  polyA_signal   SV40 poly(A) signal: SV40 polyadenylation signal
   3025..3160    +  rep_origin     SV40 ori: SV40 origin of replication
   3181..3199    -  promoter       T7 promoter: promoter for bacteriophage T7 RNA polymerase
   3207..3362    +  CDS            lacZα (fragment): LacZα fragment of β-galactosidase; lacZ fragment
   3367..3795    +  rep_origin     f1 ori (sequence partly withheld): f1 bacteriophage origin of replication; arrow indicates direction of (+) strand synthesis
   3848..3952    +  promoter       AmpR promoter: bla
   3953..4813    +  CDS            AmpR: β-lactamase; bla; confers resistance to ampicillin, carbenicillin, and related antibiotics
   4984..5572    +  rep_origin     ori: high-copy-number ColE1/pMB1/pBR322/pUC origin of replication
   5755..5847    +  CDS            lacI (fragment): lac repressor; lacI; The lac repressor binds to the lac operator to inhibit transcription in E. coli. This inhibition can be relieved by adding lactose or isopropyl-β-D-thiogalactopyranoside (IPTG).
   5860..5881    +  protein_bind   CAP binding site: CAP binding activates transcription in the presence of cAMP. E. coli catabolite activator protein
   5896..5926    +  promoter       lac promoter: promoter for the E. coli lac operon
   5934..5950    +  protein_bind   lac operator: The lac repressor binds to the lac operator to inhibit transcription in E. coli. This inhibition can be relieved by adding lactose or isopropyl-β-D-thiogalactopyranoside (IPTG). lac repressor encoded by lacI
   5995..6013    +  promoter       T3 promoter: promoter for bacteriophage T3 RNA polymerase
   6041..6267    +  promoter       RSV promoter: Rous sarcoma virus enhancer/promoter
   6268..6448    +  LTR            5' LTR (truncated): truncated 5' long terminal repeat (LTR) from HIV-1
   6495..6620    +  misc_feature   HIV-1 Ψ: packaging signal of human immunodeficiency virus type 1
   6604..6967    +  CDS            HIV-1 gag (fragment): gag protein from human immunodeficiency virus 1; gag
   7113..7346    +  misc_feature   RRE: The Rev response element (RRE) of HIV-1 allows for Rev-dependent mRNA export from the nucleus to the cytoplasm.
   7723..7749    +  CDS            Rev (fragment): human immunodeficiency virus 1 (HIV-1) Rev protein; rev; enhances nuclear export of unspliced and incompletely spliced viral mRNAs
   7753..7993    +  promoter       U6 promoter: RNA polymerase III promoter for human U6 snRNA
   8023..8098    +  misc_RNA       gRNA scaffold: guide RNA scaffold for the Streptococcus pyogenes CRISPR/Cas9 system
   8154..8271    +  misc_feature   cPPT/CTS: central polypurine tract and central termination sequence of HIV-1
