[The description below was written by a language model from this plasmid's Addgene catalogue record and pLannotate feature annotations shown in this document.]
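Description:
ALPK1 gRNA (BRDN0001146875) is a third-generation lentiviral CRISPR guide plasmid built on the lentiGuide-Puro backbone, carrying a single guide RNA directed against human ALPK1 (alpha kinase 1). The guide was designed against several ALPK1 reference transcripts and belongs to a human kinome gRNA collection. In bacteria the 8.3 kb plasmid is maintained through a high-copy ColE1/pUC-type origin and selected with ampicillin via the β-lactamase gene. The backbone also retains an f1 origin, an SV40 origin and poly(A) signal, and remnants of lac and T7/T3 promoter elements.

The lentiviral transfer cassette begins with an RSV promoter fused to a truncated HIV-1 5' LTR, which makes genomic RNA production Tat-independent. It continues through the Ψ packaging signal, a partial gag region, the Rev response element for Rev-dependent nuclear export, and a central polypurine tract that aids nuclear import. It ends in a ΔU3 self-inactivating 3' LTR. Within this unit, the human U6 RNA polymerase III promoter drives the ALPK1 spacer joined to the Streptococcus pyogenes Cas9 guide scaffold. A separate EF-1α promoter with its first intron expresses puromycin N-acetyltransferase, followed by a WPRE to enhance transcript stability and expression, so transduced mammalian cells can be selected with puromycin.

The plasmid does not encode Cas9. It is intended for use with a separate Cas9 lentivector or in cell lines that already express Cas9, where delivery of the guide directs cleavage at ALPK1 for gene knockout or loss-of-function studies.
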