Addgene plasmid #76084: ALPK1 gRNA (BRDN0001146875)
Purpose: 3rd generation lentiviral gRNA plasmid targeting human ALPK1
Depositing lab: John Doench & David Root. Depositing organization: Broad Institute. Publication: Optimized sgRNA design to maximize activity and minimize off-target effects of CRISPR-Cas9. Doench JG, Fusi N, Sullender M, Hegde M, Vaimberg EW, Donovan KF, Smith I, Tothova Z, Wilen C, Orchard R, Virgin HW, Listgarten J, Root DE. Nat Biotechnol. 2016 Jan 18. doi: 10.1038/nbt.3437. PubMed 26780180.
Backbone
  Vector backbone: lentiGuide-Puro
  Backbone manufacturer: Zhang Lab (Addgene plasmid # 52963)
  Vector type: Mammalian Expression, Lentiviral, CRISPR
  Selectable markers: Puromycin
Growth in bacteria
  Bacterial resistance: Ampicillin, 100 μg/mL
  Growth temperature: 37°C
  Growth strain: DH5alpha
  Copy number: High Copy
Gene/Insert
  Gene/Insert name: ALPK1 (alt names: ALPK1; NM_001102406.1)
  gRNA/shRNA sequence: TGCCAGTATACCTAGCGACG
  Species: H. sapiens (human)
  Entrez Gene: ALPK1 (a.k.a. 8430410J10Rik, LAK, ROSAH)
  Promoter: hU6
  Cloning method: Unknown
  Sequencing primers: 5′ U6-F; 3′ pS2-R
Terms and licenses: Academic/Nonprofit Terms; Industry Terms: Not Available to Industry
Depositor comments: The gRNA was designed to target the following Genbank reference sequence(s): NM_001102406.1,NM_001253884.1,NM_025144.3. Note that this plasmid does NOT contain Cas9. It should be used in conjunction with lentiCas9-Blast (Addgene #52962) or otherwise with cell lines already expressing Cas9. Browse the full kinome gRNA library at http://www.addgene.org/pooled-library/broadgpp-human-kinome/ or visit http://www.broadinstitute.org/rnai/public/ for detailed protocols and information.
How to cite: ALPK1 gRNA (BRDN0001146875) was a gift from John Doench & David Root (Addgene plasmid # 76084 ; http://n2t.net/addgene:76084 ; RRID:Addgene_76084)
