>Addgene plasmid #76084 | ALPK1 gRNA (BRDN0001146875) | depositor partial sequence | sequence record 143544 | Target Sequence
TGCCAGTATACCTAGCGACG
