>Addgene plasmid #76084 | ALPK1 gRNA (BRDN0001146875) | addgene partial sequence | sequence record 185151 | hU6-F
GAAAGTAATAATTTCTTGGGTAGTTTGCAGTTTTAAAATTATGTTTTAAAATGGACTATCATATGCTTAC
CGTAACTTGAAAGTATTTCGATTTCTTGGCTTTATATATCTTGTGGAAAGGACGAAACACCGTGCCAGTA
TACCTAGCGACGGTTTTAGAGCTAGAAATAGCAAGTTAAAATAAGGCTAGTCCGTTATCAACTTGAAAAA
GTGGCACCGAGTCGGTGCTTTTTTAAGCTTGGCGTAACTAGATCTTGAGACAAATGGCAGTATTCATCCA
CAATTTTAAAAGAAAAGGGGGGATTGGGGGGTACAGTGCAGGGGAAAGAATAGTAGACATAATAGCAACA
GACATACAAACTAAAGAATTACAAAAACAAATTACAAAAATTCAAAATTTTCGGGTTTATTACAGGGACA
GCAGAGATCCACTTTGGCGCCGGCTCGAGGGGGCCCGGGTGCAAAGATGGATAAAGTTTTAAACAGAGAG
GAATCTTTGCAGCTAATGGACCTTCTAGGTCTTGAAAGGAGTGGGAATTGGCTCCGGTGCCCGTCAGTGG
GCAGAGCGCA
